>Addgene plasmid #115187 | pLD-puro-Cc-CR-PARK7WT-VA | addgene full sequence | sequence record 225414 | Addgene NGS Result
GAGGGCCTATTTCCCATGATTCCTTCATATTTGCATATACGATACAAGGCTGTTAGAGAGATAATTGGAA
TTAATTTGACTGTAAACACAAAGATATTAGTACAAAATACGTGACGTAGAAAGTAATAATTTCTTGGGTA
GTTTGCAGTTTTAAAATTATGTTTTAAAATGGACTATCATATGCCAAGTACGCCCCCTATTGACGTCAAT
GACGGTAAATGGCCCGCCTGGCATTATGCCCAGTACATGACCTTATGGGACTTTCCTACTTGGCAGTACA
TCTACGTATTAGTCATCGCTATTACCATGGTGATGCGGTTTTGGCAGTACATCAATGGGCGTGGATAGCG
GTTTGACTCACGGGGATTTCCAAGTCTCCACCCCATTGACGTCAATGGGAGTTTGTTTTGGCACCAAAAT
CAACGGGACTTTCCAAAATGTCGTAACAACTCCGCCCCATTGACGCAAATGGGCGGTAGGCGTGTACGGT
GGGAGGTCTATATAAGCAGAGCTCGTTTAGTGAACCGTCAGATCGCCTGGAGACGCCATCCACGCTGTAC
GCGTACAAGTTTGTACAAAAAAGTTGGCATGGCTTCCAAAAGAGCTCTGGTCATCCTGGCTAAAGGAGCA
GAGGAAATGGAGACGGTCATCCCTGTAGATGTCATGAGGCGAGCTGGGATTAAGGTCACCGTTGCAGGCC
TGGCTGGAAAAGACCCAGTACAGTGTAGCCGTGATGTAGTCATTTGTCCTGATGCCAGCCTTGAAGATGC
AAAAAAAGAGGGACCATATGATGTGGTGGTTCTACCAGGAGGTAATCTGGGTGCACAGAATTTATCTGAG
TCTGCTGCTGTGAAGGAGATACTGAAGGAGCAGGAAAACCGGAAGGGCCTGATAGCCGCCATCTGTGCAG
GTCCTACTGCTCTGTTGGCTCATGAAATAGGTTTTGGAAGTAAAGTTACAACACACCCTCTTGCTAAAGA
CAAAATGATGAATGGAGGTCATTACACCTACTCTGAGAATCGTGTGGAAAAAGACGGCCTGATTCTTACA
AGCCGGGGGCCTGGGACCAGCTTCGAGTTTGCGCTTGCAATTGTTGAAGCCCTGAATGGCAAGGGGGTGG
CGGCTCAAGTGAAGGCTCCACTTGTTCTTAAAGACTACCCAACTTTCTTGTACAAAGTGGTTGATTCTAG
AGCGATCGCCAGAGAGCTGTTCAACCTGCTGGGCGAGAACCAGCCCCCCGTGGTGATCAAGGCGATCGCC
TGGAGCCACCCTCAGTTCGAGAAGGGAGGAGGAAGCGGCGGAGGCAGCGGAGGAGGAAGCTGGAGCCACC
CGCAGTTCGAGAAAGGCGGAAGCGGCCATCACCATCACCATCACCCTGCAGGAGAAAATCTGTACTTCCA
GGGGAGAGGAGGCAGCGAGAACCTGTACTTTCAGGGGCCTGCAGGAAGAGACTACAAAGACCATGACGGT
GATTATAAAGATCATGACATCGATTACAAGGATGACGATGACAAGTAGTTCGAATTCTCGACCTCGAGAC
AAATGGCAGTATTCATCCACAATTTTAAAAGAAAAGGGGGGATTGGGGGGTACAGTGCAGGGGAAAGAAT
AGTAGACATAATAGCAACAGACATACAAACTAAAGAATTACAAAAACAAATTACAAAAATTCAAAATTTT
CGGGTTTATTACAGGGACAGCAGAGATCCACTTTGGCCGCGGCTCGAGGGGGTTGGGGTTGCGCCTTTTC
CAAGGCAGCCCTGGGTTTGCGCAGGGACGCGGCTGCTCTGGGCGTGGTTCCGGGAAACGCAGCGGCGCCG
ACCCTGGGTCTCGCACATTCTTCACGTCCGTTCGCAGCGTCACCCGGATCTTCGCCGCTACCCTTGTGGG
CCCCCCGGCGACGCTTCCTGCTCCGCCCCTAAGTCGGGAAGGTTCCTTGCGGTTCGCGGCGTGCCGGACG
TGACAAACGGAAGCCGCACGTCTCACTAGTACCCTCGCAGACGGACAGCGCCAGGGAGCAATGGCAGCGC
GCCGACCGCGATGGGCTGTGGCCAATAGCGGCTGCTCAGCAGGGCGCGCCGAGAGCAGCGGCCGGGAAGG
GGCGGTGCGGGAGGCGGGGTGTGGGGCGGTAGTGTGGGCCCTGTTCCTGCCCGCGCGGTGTTCCGCATTC
TGCAAGCCTCCGGAGCGCACGTCGGCAGTCGGCTCCCTCGTTGACCGAATCACCGACCTCTCTCCCCAGG
GGGATCCACCGGAGCTTACCATGACCGAGTACAAGCCCACGGTGCGCCTCGCCACCCGCGACGACGTCCC
CAGGGCCGTACGCACCCTCGCCGCCGCGTTCGCCGACTACCCCGCCACGCGCCACACCGTCGATCCGGAC
CGCCACATCGAGCGGGTCACCGAGCTGCAAGAACTCTTCCTCACGCGCGTCGGGCTCGACATCGGCAAGG
TGTGGGTCGCGGACGACGGCGCCGCGGTGGCGGTCTGGACCACGCCGGAGAGCGTCGAAGCGGGGGCGGT
GTTCGCCGAGATCGGCCCGCGCATGGCCGAGTTGAGCGGTTCCCGGCTGGCCGCGCAGCAACAGATGGAA
GGCCTCCTGGCGCCGCACCGGCCCAAGGAGCCCGCGTGGTTCCTGGCCACCGTCGGCGTCTCGCCCGACC
ACCAGGGCAAGGGTCTGGGCAGCGCCGTCGTGCTCCCCGGAGTGGAGGCGGCCGAGCGCGCCGGGGTGCC
CGCCTTCCTGGAGACCTCCGCGCCCCGCAACCTCCCCTTCTACGAGCGGCTCGGCTTCACCGTCACCGCC
GACGTCGAGGTGCCCGAAGGACCGCGCACCTGGTGCATGACCCGCAAGCCCGGTGCCTGACGCCCGCCCC
ACGACCCGCAGCGCCCGACCGAAAGGAGCGCACGACCCCATGCATCGGTACCTTTAAGACCAATGACTTA
CAAGGCAGCTGTAGATCTTAGCCACTTTTTAAAAGAAAAGGGGGGACTGGAAGGGCTAATTCACTCCCAA
CGAAGACAAGATCTGCTTTTTGCTTGTACTGGGTCTCTCTGGTTAGACCAGATCTGAGCCTGGGAGCTCT
CTGGCTAACTAGGGAACCCACTGCTTAAGCCTCAATAAAGCTTGCCTTGAGTGCTTCAAGTAGTGTGTGC
CCGTCTGTTGTGTGACTCTGGTAACTAGAGATCCCTCAGACCCTTTTAGTCAGTGTGGAAAATCTCTAGC
AGTAGTAGTTCATGTCATCTTATTATTCAGTATTTATAACTTGCAAAGAAATGAATATCAGAGAGTGAGA
GGAACTTGTTTATTGCAGCTTATAATGGTTACAAATAAAGCAATAGCATCACAAATTTCACAAATAAAGC
ATTTTTTTCACTGCATTCTAGTTGTGGTTTGTCCAAACTCATCAATGTATCTTATCATGTCTGGCTCTAG
CTATCCCGCCCCTAACTCCGCCCATCCCGCCCCTAACTCCGCCCAGTTCCGCCCATTCTCCGCCCCATGG
CTGACTAATTTTTTTTATTTATGCAGAGGCCGAGGCCGCCTCGGCCTCTGAGCTATTCCAGAAGTAGTGA
GGAGGCTTTTTTGGAGGCCTAGGGACGTACCCAATTCGCCCTATAGTGAGTCGTATTACGCGCGCTCACT
GGCCGTCGTTTTACAACGTCGTGACTGGGAAAACCCTGGCGTTACCCAACTTAATCGCCTTGCAGCACAT
CCCCCTTTCGCCAGCTGGCGTAATAGCGAAGAGGCCCGCACCGATCGCCCTTCCCAACAGTTGCGCAGCC
TGAATGGCGAATGGG
[124 nt withheld, positions 3796-3919]
C
[91 nt withheld, positions 3921-4011]
A
[49 nt withheld, positions 4013-4061]
CCTTTGACGTTGGAGTCCACGTTCTTT
[37 nt withheld, positions 4089-4125]
ACCCTATCTCGGTCTATTCTTTTGATTTATAAGGGATTTTGCCGATTTCGGCCTATTGGTTAAAAAATGA
GCTGATTTAACAAAAATTTAACGCGAATTTTAACAAAATATTAACGCTTACAATTTAGGTGGCACTTTTC
GGGGAAATGTGCGCGGAACCCCTATTTGTTTATTTTTCTAAATACATTCAAATATGTATCCGCTCATGAG
ACAATAACCCTGATAAATGCTTCAATAATATTGAAAAAGGAAGAGTATGAGTATTCAACATTTCCGTGTC
GCCCTTATTCCCTTTTTTGCGGCATTTTGCCTTCCTGTTTTTGCTCACCCAGAAACGCTGGTGAAAGTAA
AAGATGCTGAAGATCAGTTGGGTGCACGAGTGGGTTACATCGAACTGGATCTCAACAGCGGTAAGATCCT
TGAGAGTTTTCGCCCCGAAGAACGTTTTCCAATGATGAGCACTTTTAAAGTTCTGCTATGTGGCGCGGTA
TTATCCCGTATTGACGCCGGGCAAGAGCAACTCGGTCGCCGCATACACTATTCTCAGAATGACTTGGTTG
AGTACTCACCAGTCACAGAAAAGCATCTTACGGATGGCATGACAGTAAGAGAATTATGCAGTGCTGCCAT
AACCATGAGTGATAACACTGCGGCCAACTTACTTCTGACAACGATCGGAGGACCGAAGGAGCTAACCGCT
TTTTTGCACAACATGGGGGATCATGTAACTCGCCTTGATCGTTGGGAACCGGAGCTGAATGAAGCCATAC
CAAACGACGAGCGTGACACCACGATGCCTGTAGCAATGGCAACAACGTTGCGCAAACTATTAACTGGCGA
ACTACTTACTCTAGCTTCCCGGCAACAATTAATAGACTGGATGGAGGCGGATAAAGTTGCAGGACCACTT
CTGCGCTCGGCCCTTCCGGCTGGCTGGTTTATTGCTGATAAATCTGGAGCCGGTGAGCGTGGGTCTCGCG
GTATCATTGCAGCACTGGGGCCAGATGGTAAGCCCTCCCGTATCGTAGTTATCTACACGACGGGGAGTCA
GGCAACTATGGATGAACGAAATAGACAGATCGCTGAGATAGGTGCCTCACTGATTAAGCATTGGTAACTG
TCAGACCAAGTTTACTCATATATACTTTAGATTGATTTAAAACTTCATTTTTAATTTAAAAGGATCTAGG
TGAAGATCCTTTTTGATAATCTCATGACCAAAATCCCTTAACGTGAGTTTTCGTTCCACTGAGCGTCAGA
CCCCGTAGAAAAGATCAAAGGATCTTCTTGAGATCCTTTTTTTCTGCGCGTAATCTGCTGCTTGCAAACA
AAAAAACCACCGCTACCAGCGGTGGTTTGTTTGCCGGATCAAGAGCTACCAACTCTTTTTCCGAAGGTAA
CTGGCTTCAGCAGAGCGCAGATACCAAATACTGTTCTTCTAGTGTAGCCGTAGTTAGGCCACCACTTCAA
GAACTCTGTAGCACCGCCTACATACCTCGCTCTGCTAATCCTGTTACCAGTGGCTGCTGCCAGTGGCGAT
AAGTCGTGTCTTACCGGGTTGGACTCAAGACGATAGTTACCGGATAAGGCGCAGCGGTCGGGCTGAACGG
GGGGTTCGTGCACACAGCCCAGCTTGGAGCGAACGACCTACACCGAACTGAGATACCTACAGCGTGAGCT
ATGAGAAAGCGCCACGCTTCCCGAAGGGAGAAAGGCGGACAGGTATCCGGTAAGCGGCAGGGTCGGAACA
GGAGAGCGCACGAGGGAGCTTCCAGGGGGAAACGCCTGGTATCTTTATAGTCCTGTCGGGTTTCGCCACC
TCTGACTTGAGCGTCGATTTTTGTGATGCTCGTCAGGGGGGCGGAGCCTATGGAAAAACGCCAGCAACGC
GGCCTTTTTACGGTTCCTGGCCTTTTGCTGGCCTTTTGCTCACATGTTCTTTCCTGCGTTATCCCCTGAT
TCTGTGGATAACCGTATTACCGCCTTTGAGTGAGCTGATACCGCTCGCCGCAGCCGAACGACCGAGCGCA
GCGAGTCAGTGAGCGAGGAAGCGGAAGAGCGCCCAATACGCAAACCGCCTCTCCCCGCGCGTTGGCCGAT
TCATTAATGCAGCTGGCACGACAGGTTTCCCGACTGGAAAGCGGGCAGTGAGCGCAACGCAATTAATGTG
AGTTAGCTCACTCATTAGGCACCCCAGGCTTTACACTTTATGCTTCCGGCTCGTATGTTGTGTGGAATTG
TGAGCGGATAACAATTTCACACAGGAAACAGCTATGACCATGATTACGCCAAGCGCGCAATTAACCCTCA
CTAAAGGGAACAAAAGCTGGAGCTGCAAGCTTAATGTAGTCTTATGCAATACTCTTGTAGTCTTGCAACA
TGGTAACGATGAGTTAGCAACATGCCTTACAAGGAGAGAAAAAGCACCGTGCATGCCGATTGGTGGAAGT
AAGGTGGTACGATCGTGCCTTATTAGGAAGGCAACAGACGGGTCTGACATGGATTGGACGAACCACTGAA
TTGCCGCATTGCAGAGATATTGTATTTAAGTGCCTAGCTCGATACATAAACGGGTCTCTCTGGTTAGACC
AGATCTGAGCCTGGGAGCTCTCTGGCTAACTAGGGAACCCACTGCTTAAGCCTCAATAAAGCTTGCCTTG
AGTGCTTCAAGTAGTGTGTGCCCGTCTGTTGTGTGACTCTGGTAACTAGAGATCCCTCAGACCCTTTTAG
TCAGTGTGGAAAATCTCTAGCAGTGGCGCCCGAACAGGGACTTGAAAGCGAAAGGGAAACCAGAGGAGCT
CTCTCGACGCAGGACTCGGCTTGCTGAAGCGCGCACGGCAAGAGGCGAGGGGCGGCGACTGGTGAGTACG
CCAAAAATTTTGACTAGCGGAGGCTAGAAGGAGAGAGATGGGTGCGAGAGCGTCAGTATTAAGCGGGGGA
GAATTAGATCGCGATGGGAAAAAATTCGGTTAAGGCCAGGGGGAAAGAAAAAATATAAATTAAAACATAT
AGTATGGGCAAGCAGGGAGCTAGAACGATTCGCAGTTAATCCTGGCCTGTTAGAAACATCAGAAGGCTGT
AGACAAATACTGGGACAGCTACAACCATCCCTTCAGACAGGATCAGAAGAACTTAGATCATTATATAATA
CAGTAGCAACCCTCTATTGTGTGCATCAAAGGATAGAGATAAAAGACACCAAGGAAGCTTTAGACAAGAT
AGAGGAAGAGCAAAACAAAAGTAAGACCACCGCACAGCAAGCGGCCGCTGATCTTCAGACCTGGAGGAGG
AGATATGAGGGACAATTGGAGAAGTGAATTATATAAATATAAAGTAGTAAAAATTGAACCATTAGGAGTA
GCACCCACCAAGGCAAAGAGAAGAGTGGTGCAGAGAGAAAAAAGAGCAGTGGGAATAGGAGCTTTGTTCC
TTGGGTTCTTGGGAGCAGCAGGAAGCACTATGGGCGCAGCGTCAATGACGCTGACGGTACAGGCCAGACA
ATTATTGTCTGGTATAGTGCAGCAGCAGAACAATTTGCTGAGGGCTATTGAGGCGCAACAGCATCTGTTG
CAACTCACAGTCTGGGGCATCAAGCAGCTCCAGGCAAGAATCCTGGCTGTGGAAAGATACCTAAAGGATC
AACAGCTCCTGGGGATTTGGGGTTGCTCTGGAAAACTCATTTGCACCACTGCTGTGCCTTGGAATGCTAG
TTGGAGTAATAAATCTCTGGAACAGATTTGGAATCACACGACCTGGATGGAGTGGGACAGAGAAATTAAC
AATTACACAAGCTTAATACACTCCTTAATTGAAGAATCGCAAAACCAGCAAGAAAAGAATGAACAAGAAT
TATTGGAATTAGATAAATGGGCAAGTTTGTGGAATTGGTTTAACATAACAAATTGGCTGTGGTATATAAA
ATTATTCATAATGATAGTAGGAGGCTTGGTAGGTTTAAGAATAGTTTTTGCTGTACTTTCTATAGTGAAT
AGAGTTAGGCAGGGATATTCACCATTATCGTTTCAGACCCACCTCCCAACCCCGAGGGGACCCGACAGGC
CCGAAGGAATAGAAGAAGAAGGTGGAGAGAGAGACAGAGACAGATCCATTCGATTAGTGAACGGATCTCG
ACGGTATCGATCACGAGACTAGCCTCGAGCGGCCGCCCCCTTCACC
Features (pLannotate 1.2.2; 33 found; start..end, strand, type, name):
      1..184     +  promoter       U6 promoter (fragment): RNA polymerase III promoter for human U6 snRNA
    175..309     +  enhancer       CMV enhancer (fragment): human cytomegalovirus immediate early enhancer; contains an 18-bp deletion relative to the standard CMV enhancer
    310..513     +  promoter       CMV promoter: human cytomegalovirus (CMV) immediate early promoter
    566..583     +  protein_bind   attB1 (fragment): mutant version of attB; core recombination site for the Gateway® BP reaction BP Clonase™
    589..1155    +  CDS            PARK7: PARK7_HUMAN - Experimental evidence at protein level: Swiss-Prot protein existence level 1. Multifunctional protein with controversial molecular function which plays an important role in cell protection against oxidative stress and cell death acting as oxidative stress sensor and redox- sensitive chaperone and protease (PubMed:17015834, PubMed:20304780, PubMed:18711745, PubMed:12796482, PubMed:19229105, PubMed:25416785, PubMed:26995087, PubMed:28993701). It is involved in neuroprotective mechanisms like the stabilization of NFE2L2 and PINK1 proteins, male fertility as a positive regulator of a
   1157..1181    -  protein_bind   attB2: mutant version of attB; recombination site for the Gateway® BP reaction BP Clonase™
   1321..1340    +  CDS            Strep-Tag II (fragment): peptide that binds Strep-Tactin®, an engineered form of streptavidin
   1357..1375    +  CDS            7xHis (fragment): 6xHis affinity tag
   1450..1515    +  CDS            3xFLAG: three tandem FLAG® epitope tags, followed by an enterokinase cleavage site
   1563..1680    +  misc_feature   cPPT/CTS: central polypurine tract and central termination sequence of HIV-1
   1729..2239    +  promoter       hPGK promoter: human phosphoglycerate kinase 1 promoter
   2261..2860    +  CDS            PuroR: puromycin N-acetyltransferase; pac from Streptomyces alboniger; confers resistance to puromycin
   2903..2986    +  CDS            nef (fragment): NEF_HV1Z2 - Experimental evidence at protein level: Swiss-Prot protein existence level 1. Extracellular Nef protein targets CD4(+) T-lymphocytes for apoptosis by interacting with CXCR4 surface receptors. From Human immunodeficiency virus type 1 group M subtype D (isolate Z2/CDC-Z34) (HIV-1).
   2988..3221    +  LTR            3' LTR (ΔU3): self-inactivating 3' long terminal repeat (LTR) from HIV-1
   3293..3414    +  polyA_signal   SV40 poly(A) signal: SV40 polyadenylation signal
   3454..3589    +  rep_origin     SV40 ori: SV40 origin of replication
   3610..3628    -  promoter       T7 promoter: promoter for bacteriophage T7 RNA polymerase
   3636..3791    +  CDS            lacZα (fragment): LacZα fragment of β-galactosidase; lacZ fragment
   3796..4224    +  rep_origin     f1 ori (sequence partly withheld): f1 bacteriophage origin of replication; arrow indicates direction of (+) strand synthesis
   4277..4381    +  promoter       AmpR promoter: bla
   4382..5242    +  CDS            AmpR: β-lactamase; bla; confers resistance to ampicillin, carbenicillin, and related antibiotics
   5413..6001    +  rep_origin     ori: high-copy-number ColE1/pMB1/pBR322/pUC origin of replication
   6184..6276    +  CDS            lacI (fragment): lac repressor; lacI; The lac repressor binds to the lac operator to inhibit transcription in E. coli. This inhibition can be relieved by adding lactose or isopropyl-β-D-thiogalactopyranoside (IPTG).
   6289..6310    +  protein_bind   CAP binding site: CAP binding activates transcription in the presence of cAMP. E. coli catabolite activator protein
   6325..6355    +  promoter       lac promoter: promoter for the E. coli lac operon
   6363..6379    +  protein_bind   lac operator: The lac repressor binds to the lac operator to inhibit transcription in E. coli. This inhibition can be relieved by adding lactose or isopropyl-β-D-thiogalactopyranoside (IPTG). lac repressor encoded by lacI
   6424..6442    +  promoter       T3 promoter: promoter for bacteriophage T3 RNA polymerase
   6470..6696    +  promoter       RSV promoter: Rous sarcoma virus enhancer/promoter
   6697..6877    +  LTR            5' LTR (truncated): truncated 5' long terminal repeat (LTR) from HIV-1
   6924..7049    +  misc_feature   HIV-1 Ψ: packaging signal of human immunodeficiency virus type 1
   7033..7396    +  CDS            HIV-1 gag (fragment): gag protein from human immunodeficiency virus 1; gag
   7542..7775    +  misc_feature   RRE: The Rev response element (RRE) of HIV-1 allows for Rev-dependent mRNA export from the nucleus to the cytoplasm.
   8152..8252    +  CDS            Rev (fragment): human immunodeficiency virus 1 (HIV-1) Rev protein; rev; enhances nuclear export of unspliced and incompletely spliced viral mRNAs
