[The description below was written by a language model from this plasmid's Addgene catalogue record and pLannotate feature annotations shown in this document.]
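Description:
pLD-puro-Cc-CR-PARK7WT-VA is a third-generation-style, self-inactivating HIV-1 lentiviral expression vector built on the pLD-Cc-puro-VA backbone for delivering a tagged, CRISPR/Cas9-resistant copy of human PARK7 (DJ-1) into mammalian cells. In bacteria it is maintained through a high-copy ColE1/pUC origin and an ampicillin resistance gene. An f1 origin, an SV40 origin and residual lac/T7/T3 elements remain from the parental plasmid. The viral genome is transcribed from an RSV promoter fused to a truncated 5' LTR. It carries the Ψ packaging signal with a gag fragment, the Rev response element, a cPPT/CTS and a ΔU3 3' LTR followed by an SV40 polyadenylation signal, so packaging functions must be supplied in trans.

The payload is the 567 bp wild-type PARK7 coding sequence, introduced by Gateway cloning and flanked by attB1 and attB2 sites, downstream of a CMV enhancer/promoter. A partial U6 promoter sits just upstream as a backbone remnant. The insert is fused at its C terminus to the backbone-encoded versatile affinity tag, composed of Strep-tag II repeats, a His tag and 3xFLAG, which supports detection and tandem affinity purification of the protein and its interactors. The coding sequence carries a silent c.150G>A change that destroys the PAM used by a specific PARK7-targeting sgRNA, leaving the protein unchanged while protecting the transgene from Cas9 cleavage. A separate hPGK promoter drives puromycin N-acetyltransferase for selecting transduced cells. The construct is suited to re-expression or rescue experiments in cells where endogenous PARK7 has been knocked out with that guide.
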