Addgene plasmid #115187: pLD-puro-Cc-CR-PARK7WT-VA
Purpose: Lentiviral transduction and expression of CRISPR/Cas9-resistant PARK7WT into any mammalian cell (when using sgRNA seq agtacagtgtagccgtgatg)
Depositing lab: Mohan Babu. Depositing organization: University of Regina. Publication: Rewiring of the Human Mitochondrial Interactome during Neuronal Reprogramming Reveals Regulators of the Respirasome and Neurogenesis. Moutaoufik MT, Malty R, Amin S, Zhang Q, Phanse S, Gagarinova A, Zilocchi M, Hoell L, Minic Z, Gagarinova M, Aoki H, Stockwell J, Jessulat M, Goebels F, Broderick K, Scott NE, Vlasblom J, Musso G, Prasad B, Lamantea E, Garavaglia B, Rajput A, Murayama K, Okazaki Y, Foster LJ, Bader GD, Cayabyab FS, Babu M. iScience. 2019 Sep 4;19:1114-1132. doi: 10.1016/j.isci.2019.08.057. PubMed 31536960.
Backbone
  Vector backbone: pLD-Cc-puro-VA
  Backbone manufacturer: Jason Moffat, Addgene plasmid # 24588
  Backbone size w/o insert (bp): 7737
  Vector type: Lentiviral
  Selectable markers: Puromycin
Growth in bacteria
  Bacterial resistance: Ampicillin, 100 μg/mL
  Growth temperature: 30°C
  Growth strain: NEB Stable
  Copy number: High Copy
Gene/Insert
  Gene/Insert name: CR (CRISPR/Cas9-resistant)-PARK7WT
  Species: H. sapiens (human)
  Insert size (bp): 567
  Mutation: c.150G>A (silent when translated to protein, confers CRISPR/Cas9 resistance since it mutates the canonical PAM site)
  Entrez Gene: PARK7 (a.k.a. DJ-1, DJ1, GATD2, HEL-S-67p)
  Promoter: CMV
  Tag / fusion protein: Versatile affinity tag (2XStreptactin II-6XHis-3XFlag) (C terminal on backbone)
  Cloning method: Gateway Cloning
  Sequencing primers: 5′ CMV_F; 3′ hPGK_R [5'-ccttggaaaaggcgcaacc-3']
Terms and licenses: Academic/Nonprofit Terms; Industry Terms: Not Available to Industry
How to cite: pLD-puro-Cc-CR-PARK7WT-VA was a gift from Mohan Babu (Addgene plasmid # 115187 ; http://n2t.net/addgene:115187 ; RRID:Addgene_115187)
